>Addgene plasmid #77163 | PNKP gRNA (BRDN0001149048) | addgene full sequence | sequence record 187238 | Addgene Assembled Sequence
CCCGGGTGCAAAGATGGATAAAGTTTTAAACAGAGAGGAATCTTTGCAGCTAATGGACCTTCTAGGTCTT
GAAAGGAGTGGGAATTGGCTCCGGTGCCCGTCAGTGGGCAGAGCGCACATCGCCCACAGTCCCCGAGAAG
TTGGGGGGAGGGGTCGGCAATTGATCCGGTGCCTAGAGAAGGTGGCGCGGGGTAAACTGGGAAAGTGATG
TCGTGTACTGGCTCCGCCTTTTTCCCGAGGGTGGGGGAGAACCGTATATAAGTGCAGTAGTCGCCGTGAA
CGTTCTTTTTCGCAACGGGTTTGCCGCCAGAACACAGGTAAGTGCCGTGTGTGGTTCCCGCGGGCCTGGC
CTCTTTACGGGTTATGGCCCTTGCGTGCCTTGAATTACTTCCACCTGGCTGCAGTACGTGATTCTTGATC
CCGAGCTTCGGGTTGGAAGTGGGTGGGAGAGTTCGAGGCCTTGCGCTTAAGGAGCCCCTTCGCCTCGTGC
TTGAGTTGAGGCCTGGCCTGGGCGCTGGGGCCGCCGCGTGCGAATCTGGTGGCACCTTCGCGCCTGTCTC
GCTGCTTTCGATAAGTCTCTAGCCATTTAAAATTTTTGATGACCTGCTGCGACGCTTTTTTTCTGGCAAG
ATAGTCTTGTAAATGCGGGCCAAGATCTGCACACTGGTATTTCGGTTTTTGGGGCCGCGGGCGGCGACGG
GGCCCGTGCGTCCCAGCGCACATGTTCGGCGAGGCGGGGCCTGCGAGCGCGGCCACCGAGAATCGGACGG
GGGTAGTCTCAAGCTGGCCGGCCTGCTCTGGTGCCTGGCCTCGCGCCGCCGTGTATCGCCCCGCCCTGGG
CGGCAAGGCTGGCCCGGTCGGCACCAGTTGCGTGAGCGGAAAGATGGCCGCTTCCCGGCCCTGCTGCAGG
GAGCTCAAAATGGAGGACGCGGCGCTCGGGAGAGCGGGCGGGTGAGTCACCCACACAAAGGAAAAGGGCC
TTTCCGTCCTCAGCCGTCGCTTCATGTGACTCCACGGAGTACCGGGCGCCGTCCAGGCACCTCGATTAGT
TCTCGAGCTTTTGGAGTACGTCGTCTTTAGGTTGGGGGGAGGGGTTTTATGCGATGGAGTTTCCCCACAC
TGAGTGGGTGGAGACTGAAGTTAGGCCAGCTTGGCACTTGATGTAATTCTCCTTGGAATTTGCCCTTTTT
GAGTTTGGATCTTGGTTCATTCTCAAGCCTCAGACAGTGGTTCAAAGTTTTTTTCTTCCATTTCAGGTGT
CGTGACGTACGGCCACCATGACCGAGTACAAGCCCACGGTGCGCCTCGCCACCCGCGACGACGTCCCCAG
GGCCGTACGCACCCTCGCCGCCGCGTTCGCCGACTACCCCGCCACGCGCCACACCGTCGATCCGGACCGC
CACATCGAGCGGGTCACCGAGCTGCAAGAACTCTTCCTCACGCGCGTCGGGCTCGACATCGGCAAGGTGT
GGGTCGCGGACGACGGCGCCGCCGTGGCGGTCTGGACCACGCCGGAGAGCGTCGAAGCGGGGGCGGTGTT
CGCCGAGATCGGCCCGCGCATGGCCGAGTTGAGCGGTTCCCGGCTGGCCGCGCAGCAACAGATGGAAGGC
CTCCTGGCGCCGCACCGGCCCAAGGAGCCCGCGTGGTTCCTGGCCACCGTCGGAGTCTCGCCCGACCACC
AGGGCAAGGGTCTGGGCAGCGCCGTCGTGCTCCCCGGAGTGGAGGCGGCCGAGCGCGCCGGGGTGCCCGC
CTTCCTGGAGACCTCCGCGCCCCGCAACCTCCCCTTCTACGAGCGGCTCGGCTTCACCGTCACCGCCGAC
GTCGAGGTGCCCGAAGGACCGCGCACCTGGTGCATGACCCGCAAGCCCGGTGCCTGAACGCGTTAAGTCG
ACAATCAACCTCTGGATTACAAAATTTGTGAAAGATTGACTGGTATTCTTAACTATGTTGCTCCTTTTAC
GCTATGTGGATACGCTGCTTTAATGCCTTTGTATCATGCTATTGCTTCCCGTATGGCTTTCATTTTCTCC
TCCTTGTATAAATCCTGGTTGCTGTCTCTTTATGAGGAGTTGTGGCCCGTTGTCAGGCAACGTGGCGTGG
TGTGCACTGTGTTTGCTGACGCAACCCCCACTGGTTGGGGCATTGCCACCACCTGTCAGCTCCTTTCCGG
GACTTTCGCTTTCCCCCTCCCTATTGCCACGGCGGAACTCATCGCCGCCTGCCTTGCCCGCTGCTGGACA
GGGGCTCGGCTGTTGGGCACTGACAATTCCGTGGTGTTGTCGGGGAAATCATCGTCCTTTCCTTGGCTGC
TCGCCTGTGTTGCCACCTGGATTCTGCGCGGGACGTCCTTCTGCTACGTCCCTTCGGCCCTCAATCCAGC
GGACCTTCCTTCCCGCGGCCTGCTGCCGGCTCTGCGGCCTCTTCCGCGTCTTCGCCTTCGCCCTCAGACG
AGTCGGATCTCCCTTTGGGCCGCCTCCCCGCGTCGACTTTAAGACCAATGACTTACAAGGCAGCTGTAGA
TCTTAGCCACTTTTTAAAAGAAAAGGGGGGACTGGAAGGGCTAATTCACTCCCAACGAAGACAAGATCTG
CTTTTTGCTTGTACTGGGTCTCTCTGGTTAGACCAGATCTGAGCCTGGGAGCTCTCTGGCTAACTAGGGA
ACCCACTGCTTAAGCCTCAATAAAGCTTGCCTTGAGTGCTTCAAGTAGTGTGTGCCCGTCTGTTGTGTGA
CTCTGGTAACTAGAGATCCCTCAGACCCTTTTAGTCAGTGTGGAAAATCTCTAGCAGTACGTATAGTAGT
TCATGTCATCTTATTATTCAGTATTTATAACTTGCAAAGAAATGAATATCAGAGAGTGAGAGGAACTTGT
TTATTGCAGCTTATAATGGTTACAAATAAAGCAATAGCATCACAAATTTCACAAATAAAGCATTTTTTTC
ACTGCATTCTAGTTGTGGTTTGTCCAAACTCATCAATGTATCTTATCATGTCTGGCTCTAGCTATCCCGC
CCCTAACTCCGCCCATCCCGCCCCTAACTCCGCCCAGTTCCGCCCATTCTCCGCCCCATGGCTGACTAAT
TTTTTTTATTTATGCAGAGGCCGAGGCCGCCTCGGCCTCTGAGCTATTCCAGAAGTAGTGAGGAGGCTTT
TTTGGAGGCCTAGGGACGTACCCAATTCGCCCTATAGTGAGTCGTATTACGCGCGCTCACTGGCCGTCGT
TTTACAACGTCGTGACTGGGAAAACCCTGGCGTTACCCAACTTAATCGCCTTGCAGCACATCCCCCTTTC
GCCAGCTGGCGTAATAGCGAAGAGGCCCGCACCGATCGCCCTTCCCAACAGTTGCGCAGCCTGAATGGCG
AATGGG
[124 nt withheld, positions 3367-3490]
C
[91 nt withheld, positions 3492-3582]
A
[49 nt withheld, positions 3584-3632]
CCTTTGACGTTGGAGTCCACGTTCTTT
[37 nt withheld, positions 3660-3696]
ACCCTATCTCGGTCTATTCTTTTGATTTATAAGGGATTTTGCCGATTTCGGCCTATTGGTTAAAAAATGA
GCTGATTTAACAAAAATTTAACGCGAATTTTAACAAAATATTAACGCTTACAATTTAGGTGGCACTTTTC
GGGGAAATGTGCGCGGAACCCCTATTTGTTTATTTTTCTAAATACATTCAAATATGTATCCGCTCATGAG
ACAATAACCCTGATAAATGCTTCAATAATATTGAAAAAGGAAGAGTATGAGTATTCAACATTTCCGTGTC
GCCCTTATTCCCTTTTTTGCGGCATTTTGCCTTCCTGTTTTTGCTCACCCAGAAACGCTGGTGAAAGTAA
AAGATGCTGAAGATCAGTTGGGTGCACGAGTGGGTTACATCGAACTGGATCTCAACAGCGGTAAGATCCT
TGAGAGTTTTCGCCCCGAAGAACGTTTTCCAATGATGAGCACTTTTAAAGTTCTGCTATGTGGCGCGGTA
TTATCCCGTATTGACGCCGGGCAAGAGCAACTCGGTCGCCGCATACACTATTCTCAGAATGACTTGGTTG
AGTACTCACCAGTCACAGAAAAGCATCTTACGGATGGCATGACAGTAAGAGAATTATGCAGTGCTGCCAT
AACCATGAGTGATAACACTGCGGCCAACTTACTTCTGACAACGATCGGAGGACCGAAGGAGCTAACCGCT
TTTTTGCACAACATGGGGGATCATGTAACTCGCCTTGATCGTTGGGAACCGGAGCTGAATGAAGCCATAC
CAAACGACGAGCGTGACACCACGATGCCTGTAGCAATGGCAACAACGTTGCGCAAACTATTAACTGGCGA
ACTACTTACTCTAGCTTCCCGGCAACAATTAATAGACTGGATGGAGGCGGATAAAGTTGCAGGACCACTT
CTGCGCTCGGCCCTTCCGGCTGGCTGGTTTATTGCTGATAAATCTGGAGCCGGTGAGCGTGGGTCTCGCG
GTATCATTGCAGCACTGGGGCCAGATGGTAAGCCCTCCCGTATCGTAGTTATCTACACGACGGGGAGTCA
GGCAACTATGGATGAACGAAATAGACAGATCGCTGAGATAGGTGCCTCACTGATTAAGCATTGGTAACTG
TCAGACCAAGTTTACTCATATATACTTTAGATTGATTTAAAACTTCATTTTTAATTTAAAAGGATCTAGG
TGAAGATCCTTTTTGATAATCTCATGACCAAAATCCCTTAACGTGAGTTTTCGTTCCACTGAGCGTCAGA
CCCCGTAGAAAAGATCAAAGGATCTTCTTGAGATCCTTTTTTTCTGCGCGTAATCTGCTGCTTGCAAACA
AAAAAACCACCGCTACCAGCGGTGGTTTGTTTGCCGGATCAAGAGCTACCAACTCTTTTTCCGAAGGTAA
CTGGCTTCAGCAGAGCGCAGATACCAAATACTGTTCTTCTAGTGTAGCCGTAGTTAGGCCACCACTTCAA
GAACTCTGTAGCACCGCCTACATACCTCGCTCTGCTAATCCTGTTACCAGTGGCTGCTGCCAGTGGCGAT
AAGTCGTGTCTTACCGGGTTGGACTCAAGACGATAGTTACCGGATAAGGCGCAGCGGTCGGGCTGAACGG
GGGGTTCGTGCACACAGCCCAGCTTGGAGCGAACGACCTACACCGAACTGAGATACCTACAGCGTGAGCT
ATGAGAAAGCGCCACGCTTCCCGAAGGGAGAAAGGCGGACAGGTATCCGGTAAGCGGCAGGGTCGGAACA
GGAGAGCGCACGAGGGAGCTTCCAGGGGGAAACGCCTGGTATCTTTATAGTCCTGTCGGGTTTCGCCACC
TCTGACTTGAGCGTCGATTTTTGTGATGCTCGTCAGGGGGGCGGAGCCTATGGAAAAACGCCAGCAACGC
GGCCTTTTTACGGTTCCTGGCCTTTTGCTGGCCTTTTGCTCACATGTTCTTTCCTGCGTTATCCCCTGAT
TCTGTGGATAACCGTATTACCGCCTTTGAGTGAGCTGATACCGCTCGCCGCAGCCGAACGACCGAGCGCA
GCGAGTCAGTGAGCGAGGAAGCGGAAGAGCGCCCAATACGCAAACCGCCTCTCCCCGCGCGTTGGCCGAT
TCATTAATGCAGCTGGCACGACAGGTTTCCCGACTGGAAAGCGGGCAGTGAGCGCAACGCAATTAATGTG
AGTTAGCTCACTCATTAGGCACCCCAGGCTTTACACTTTATGCTTCCGGCTCGTATGTTGTGTGGAATTG
TGAGCGGATAACAATTTCACACAGGAAACAGCTATGACCATGATTACGCCAAGCGCGCAATTAACCCTCA
CTAAAGGGAACAAAAGCTGGAGCTGCAAGCTTAATGTAGTCTTATGCAATACTCTTGTAGTCTTGCAACA
TGGTAACGATGAGTTAGCAACATGCCTTACAAGGAGAGAAAAAGCACCGTGCATGCCGATTGGTGGAAGT
AAGGTGGTACGATCGTGCCTTATTAGGAAGGCAACAGACGGGTCTGACATGGATTGGACGAACCACTGAA
TTGCCGCATTGCAGAGATATTGTATTTAAGTGCCTAGCTCGATACATAAACGGGTCTCTCTGGTTAGACC
AGATCTGAGCCTGGGAGCTCTCTGGCTAACTAGGGAACCCACTGCTTAAGCCTCAATAAAGCTTGCCTTG
AGTGCTTCAAGTAGTGTGTGCCCGTCTGTTGTGTGACTCTGGTAACTAGAGATCCCTCAGACCCTTTTAG
TCAGTGTGGAAAATCTCTAGCAGTGGCGCCCGAACAGGGACTTGAAAGCGAAAGGGAAACCAGAGGAGCT
CTCTCGACGCAGGACTCGGCTTGCTGAAGCGCGCACGGCAAGAGGCGAGGGGCGGCGACTGGTGAGTACG
CCAAAAATTTTGACTAGCGGAGGCTAGAAGGAGAGAGATGGGTGCGAGAGCGTCAGTATTAAGCGGGGGA
GAATTAGATCGCGATGGGAAAAAATTCGGTTAAGGCCAGGGGGAAAGAAAAAATATAAATTAAAACATAT
AGTATGGGCAAGCAGGGAGCTAGAACGATTCGCAGTTAATCCTGGCCTGTTAGAAACATCAGAAGGCTGT
AGACAAATACTGGGACAGCTACAACCATCCCTTCAGACAGGATCAGAAGAACTTAGATCATTATATAATA
CAGTAGCAACCCTCTATTGTGTGCATCAAAGGATAGAGATAAAAGACACCAAGGAAGCTTTAGACAAGAT
AGAGGAAGAGCAAAACAAAAGTAAGACCACCGCACAGCAAGCGGCCGCTGATCTTCAGACCTGGAGGAGG
AGATATGAGGGACAATTGGAGAAGTGAATTATATAAATATAAAGTAGTAAAAATTGAACCATTAGGAGTA
GCACCCACCAAGGCAAAGAGAAGAGTGGTGCAGAGAGAAAAAAGAGCAGTGGGAATAGGAGCTTTGTTCC
TTGGGTTCTTGGGAGCAGCAGGAAGCACTATGGGCGCAGCGTCAATGACGCTGACGGTACAGGCCAGACA
ATTATTGTCTGGTATAGTGCAGCAGCAGAACAATTTGCTGAGGGCTATTGAGGCGCAACAGCATCTGTTG
CAACTCACAGTCTGGGGCATCAAGCAGCTCCAGGCAAGAATCCTGGCTGTGGAAAGATACCTAAAGGATC
AACAGCTCCTGGGGATTTGGGGTTGCTCTGGAAAACTCATTTGCACCACTGCTGTGCCTTGGAATGCTAG
TTGGAGTAATAAATCTCTGGAACAGATTTGGAATCACACGACCTGGATGGAGTGGGACAGAGAAATTAAC
AATTACACAAGCTTAATACACTCCTTAATTGAAGAATCGCAAAACCAGCAAGAAAAGAATGAACAAGAAT
TATTGGAATTAGATAAATGGGCAAGTTTGTGGAATTGGTTTAACATAACAAATTGGCTGTGGTATATAAA
ATTATTCATAATGATAGTAGGAGGCTTGGTAGGTTTAAGAATAGTTTTTGCTGTACTTTCTATAGTGAAT
AGAGTTAGGCAGGGATATTCACCATTATCGTTTCAGACCCACCTCCCAACCCCGAGGGGACCCAGAGAGG
GCCTATTTCCCATGATTCCTTCATATTTGCATATACGATACAAGGCTGTTAGAGAGATAATTAGAATTAA
TTTGACTGTAAACACAAAGATATTAGTACAAAATACGTGACGTAGAAAGTAATAATTTCTTGGGTAGTTT
GCAGTTTTAAAATTATGTTTTAAAATGGACTATCATATGCTTACCGTAACTTGAAAGTATTTCGATTTCT
TGGCTTTATATATCTTGTGGAAAGGACGAAACACCGTGGTCGCAGATCCTGAGACCGTTTTAGAGCTAGA
AATAGCAAGTTAAAATAAGGCTAGTCCGTTATCAACTTGAAAAAGTGGCACCGAGTCGGTGCTTTTTTAA
GCTTGGCGTAACTAGATCTTGAGACAAATGGCAGTATTCATCCACAATTTTAAAAGAAAAGGGGGGATTG
GGGGGTACAGTGCAGGGGAAAGAATAGTAGACATAATAGCAACAGACATACAAACTAAAGAATTACAAAA
ACAAATTACAAAAATTCAAAATTTTCGGGTTTATTACAGGGACAGCAGAGATCCACTTTGGCGCCGGCTC
GAGGGGG
Features (pLannotate 1.2.2; 29 found; start..end, strand, type, name):
     14..80      +  CDS            small t antigen (fragment): SV40 (simian virus 40) small t antigen
    106..317     +  promoter       EF-1α core promoter: core promoter for human elongation factor EF-1α
    318..1256    +  intron         EF-1α intron A: intron upstream of the start codon of human EF-1α
   1278..1877    +  CDS            PuroR (fragment): puromycin N-acetyltransferase; pac from Streptomyces; confers resistance to puromycin
   1893..2481    +  misc_feature   WPRE: woodchuck hepatitis virus posttranscriptional regulatory element
   2532..2551    +  misc_feature   cPPT/CTS (fragment): central polypurine tract and central termination sequence of HIV-1
   2553..2786    +  LTR            3' LTR (ΔU3): self-inactivating 3' long terminal repeat (LTR) from HIV-1
   2864..2985    +  polyA_signal   SV40 poly(A) signal: SV40 polyadenylation signal
   3025..3160    +  rep_origin     SV40 ori: SV40 origin of replication
   3181..3199    -  promoter       T7 promoter: promoter for bacteriophage T7 RNA polymerase
   3207..3362    +  CDS            lacZα (fragment): LacZα fragment of β-galactosidase; lacZ fragment
   3367..3795    +  rep_origin     f1 ori (sequence partly withheld): f1 bacteriophage origin of replication; arrow indicates direction of (+) strand synthesis
   3848..3952    +  promoter       AmpR promoter: bla
   3953..4813    +  CDS            AmpR: β-lactamase; bla; confers resistance to ampicillin, carbenicillin, and related antibiotics
   4984..5572    +  rep_origin     ori: high-copy-number ColE1/pMB1/pBR322/pUC origin of replication
   5755..5847    +  CDS            lacI (fragment): lac repressor; lacI; The lac repressor binds to the lac operator to inhibit transcription in E. coli. This inhibition can be relieved by adding lactose or isopropyl-β-D-thiogalactopyranoside (IPTG).
   5860..5881    +  protein_bind   CAP binding site: CAP binding activates transcription in the presence of cAMP. E. coli catabolite activator protein
   5896..5926    +  promoter       lac promoter: promoter for the E. coli lac operon
   5934..5950    +  protein_bind   lac operator: The lac repressor binds to the lac operator to inhibit transcription in E. coli. This inhibition can be relieved by adding lactose or isopropyl-β-D-thiogalactopyranoside (IPTG). lac repressor encoded by lacI
   5995..6013    +  promoter       T3 promoter: promoter for bacteriophage T3 RNA polymerase
   6041..6267    +  promoter       RSV promoter: Rous sarcoma virus enhancer/promoter
   6268..6448    +  LTR            5' LTR (truncated): truncated 5' long terminal repeat (LTR) from HIV-1
   6495..6620    +  misc_feature   HIV-1 Ψ: packaging signal of human immunodeficiency virus type 1
   6604..6967    +  CDS            HIV-1 gag (fragment): gag protein from human immunodeficiency virus 1; gag
   7113..7346    +  misc_feature   RRE: The Rev response element (RRE) of HIV-1 allows for Rev-dependent mRNA export from the nucleus to the cytoplasm.
   7723..7749    +  CDS            Rev (fragment): human immunodeficiency virus 1 (HIV-1) Rev protein; rev; enhances nuclear export of unspliced and incompletely spliced viral mRNAs
   7753..7993    +  promoter       U6 promoter: RNA polymerase III promoter for human U6 snRNA
   8023..8098    +  misc_RNA       gRNA scaffold: guide RNA scaffold for the Streptococcus pyogenes CRISPR/Cas9 system
   8154..8271    +  misc_feature   cPPT/CTS: central polypurine tract and central termination sequence of HIV-1
