[The description below was written by a language model from this plasmid's Addgene catalogue record and pLannotate feature annotations shown in this document.]
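Description:
PNKP gRNA (BRDN0001149048) is a third-generation lentiviral CRISPR guide plasmid built on the lentiGuide-Puro backbone, carrying a single guide RNA against human PNKP (designed against the NM_007254.3 reference transcript). It is maintained in E. coli as a high-copy plasmid through a ColE1/pUC-type origin and selected with ampicillin via the β-lactamase gene. An f1 origin, an SV40 origin and poly(A) signal, and remnants of a lac/T7/T3 cloning region are also present in the backbone.

The lentiviral transfer cassette begins with an RSV promoter fused to a truncated HIV-1 5' LTR, which drives Tat-independent production of the genomic RNA. This is followed by the Ψ packaging signal with an adjoining gag fragment, and the Rev response element for Rev-dependent nuclear export. Within the proviral region, the human U6 RNA polymerase III promoter transcribes the PNKP-targeting spacer joined to the Streptococcus pyogenes Cas9 guide scaffold. A cPPT/CTS element lies downstream of the scaffold. Next, the EF-1α core promoter with its intron A expresses puromycin N-acetyltransferase, allowing selection of transduced mammalian cells. A WPRE enhances transcript expression, and the self-inactivating ΔU3 3' LTR closes the cassette, disabling LTR promoter activity after integration.

The plasmid does not encode Cas9, so it is meant to be used with a separate Cas9 vector such as lentiCas9-Blast or in cells that already express Cas9. It is an individual clone associated with a human kinome gRNA library and is suited to knocking out PNKP in human cells by lentiviral delivery.
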