Addgene plasmid #77163: PNKP gRNA (BRDN0001149048)
Purpose: 3rd generation lentiviral gRNA plasmid targeting human PNKP
Depositing lab: John Doench & David Root. Depositing organization: Broad Institute. Publication: Optimized sgRNA design to maximize activity and minimize off-target effects of CRISPR-Cas9. Doench JG, Fusi N, Sullender M, Hegde M, Vaimberg EW, Donovan KF, Smith I, Tothova Z, Wilen C, Orchard R, Virgin HW, Listgarten J, Root DE. Nat Biotechnol. 2016 Jan 18. doi: 10.1038/nbt.3437. PubMed 26780180.
Backbone
  Vector backbone: lentiGuide-Puro
  Backbone manufacturer: Zhang Lab (Addgene plasmid # 52963)
  Vector type: Mammalian Expression, Lentiviral, CRISPR
  Selectable markers: Puromycin
Growth in bacteria
  Bacterial resistance: Ampicillin, 100 μg/mL
  Growth temperature: 37°C
  Growth strain: DH5alpha
  Copy number: High Copy
Gene/Insert
  Gene/Insert name: PNKP (alt names: PNKP; NM_007254.3)
  gRNA/shRNA sequence: TGGTCGCAGATCCTGAGACC
  Species: H. sapiens (human)
  Entrez Gene: PNKP (a.k.a. AOA4, CMT2B2, EIEE10, MCSZ, PNK)
  Promoter: hU6
  Cloning method: Unknown
  Sequencing primers: 5′ U6-F; 3′ pS2-R
Terms and licenses: Academic/Nonprofit Terms; Industry Terms: Not Available to Industry
Depositor comments: The gRNA was designed to target the following Genbank reference sequence(s): NM_007254.3. Note that this plasmid does NOT contain Cas9. It should be used in conjunction with lentiCas9-Blast (Addgene #52962) or otherwise with cell lines already expressing Cas9. Browse the full kinome gRNA library at http://www.addgene.org/pooled-library/broadgpp-human-kinome/ or visit http://www.broadinstitute.org/rnai/public/ for detailed protocols and information.
How to cite: PNKP gRNA (BRDN0001149048) was a gift from John Doench & David Root (Addgene plasmid # 77163 ; http://n2t.net/addgene:77163 ; RRID:Addgene_77163)
