>Addgene plasmid #77163 | PNKP gRNA (BRDN0001149048) | depositor partial sequence | sequence record 144623 | Target Sequence
TGGTCGCAGATCCTGAGACC
