>Addgene plasmid #77163 | PNKP gRNA (BRDN0001149048) | addgene partial sequence | sequence record 187237 | hU6-F
TAGAAAGTAATAATTTCTTGGGTAGTTTGCAGCNTTTAAAATTATGTTTTAAAATGGACTATCATATGCT
TACCGTAACTTGAAAGTATTTCGATTTCTTGGCTTTATATATCTTGTGGAAAGGACGAAACACCGTGGTC
GCAGATCCTGAGACCGTTTTAGAGCTAGAAATAGCAAGTTAAAATAAGGCTAGTCCGTTATCAACTTGAA
AAAGTGGCACCGAGTCGGTGCTTTTTTAAGCTTGGCGTAACTAGATCTTGAGACAAATGGCAGTATTCAT
CCACAATTTTAAAAGAAAAGGGGGGATTGGGGGGTACAGTGCAGGGGAAAGAATAGTAGACATAATAGCA
ACAGACATACAAACTANAGAATTACAAAAACAAATTACAAAAATTCAAAATTTTCGGGTTTATTACAGGG
ACAGCAGAGATCCACTTTGGCGCCGGCTCGNGGGGGCCCGGGTGCAAAGATGGATAAAGTTTTTNAAACA
GAGAGGAAATCTTTGCAGCTAATGGACCTTCTAGGTCTTGAAAANGAGTGGGAAATTGGGCTCCGGTGCC
CGGCCAGNGG
